>Addgene plasmid #123285 | Halo-Sec61-C-18 | addgene full sequence | sequence record 242690 | Addgene NGS Result
TTGAGATCCTTTTTTTCTGCGCGTAATCTGCTGCTTGCAAACAAAAAAACCACCGCTACCAGCGGTGGTT
TGTTTGCCGGATCAAGAGCTACCAACTCTTTTTCCGAAGGTAACTGGCTTCAGCAGAGCGCAGATACCAA
ATACTGTTCTTCTAGTGTAGCCGTAGTTAGGCCACCACTTCAAGAACTCTGTAGCACCGCCTACATACCT
CGCTCTGCTAATCCTGTTACCAGTGGCTGCTGCCAGTGGCGATAAGTCGTGTCTTACCGGGTTGGACTCA
AGACGATAGTTACCGGATAAGGCGCAGCGGTCGGGCTGAACGGGGGGTTCGTGCACACAGCCCAGCTTGG
AGCGAACGACCTACACCGAACTGAGATACCTACAGCGTGAGCTATGAGAAAGCGCCACGCTTCCCGAAGG
GAGAAAGGCGGACAGGTATCCGGTAAGCGGCAGGGTCGGAACAGGAGAGCGCACGAGGGAGCTTCCAGGG
GGAAACGCCTGGTATCTTTATAGTCCTGTCGGGTTTCGCCACCTCTGACTTGAGCGTCGATTTTTGTGAT
GCTCGTCAGGGGGGCGGAGCCTATGGAAAAACGCCAGCAACGCGGCCTTTTTACGGTTCCTGGCCTTTTG
CTGGCCTTTTGCTCACATGTTCTTTCCTGCGTTATCCCCTGATTCTGTGGATAACCGTATTACCGCCATG
CATTAGTTATTAATAGTAATCAATTACGGGGTCATTAGTTCATAGCCCATATATGGAGTTCCGCGTTACA
TAACTTACGGTAAATGGCCCGCCTGGCTGACCGCCCAACGACCCCCGCCCATTGACGTCAATAATGACGT
ATGTTCCCATAGTAACGCCAATAGGGACTTTCCATTGACGTCAATGGGTGGAGTATTTACGGTAAACTGC
CCACTTGGCAGTACATCAAGTGTATCATATGCCAAGTACGCCCCCTATTGACGTCAATGACGGTAAATGG
CCCGCCTGGCATTATGCCCAGTACATGACCTTATGGGACTTTCCTACTTGGCAGTACATCTACGTATTAG
TCATCGCTATTACCATGGTGATGCGGTTTTGGCAGTACATCAATGGGCGTGGATAGCGGTTTGACTCACG
GGGATTTCCAAGTCTCCACCCCATTGACGTCAATGGGAGTTTGTTTTGGCACCAAAATCAACGGGACTTT
CCAAAATGTCGTAACAACTCCGCCCCATTGACGCAAATGGGCGGTAGGCGTGTACGGTGGGAGGTCTATA
TAAGCAGAGCTGGTTTAGTGAACCGTCAGATCCGCTAGCGCTACCGGTCGCCACCATGGCAGAAATCGGT
ACTGGCTTTCCATTCGACCCCCATTATGTGGAAGTCCTGGGCGAGCGCATGCACTACGTCGATGTTGGTC
CGCGCGATGGCACCCCTGTGCTGTTCCTGCACGGTAACCCGACCTCCTCCTACGTGTGGCGCAACATCAT
CCCGCATGTTGCACCGACCCATCGCTGCATTGCTCCAGACCTGATCGGTATGGGCAAATCCGACAAACCA
GACCTGGGTTATTTCTTCGACGACCACGTCCGCTTCATGGATGCCTTCATCGAAGCCCTGGGTCTGGAAG
AGGTCGTCCTGGTCATTCACGACTGGGGCTCCGCTCTGGGTTTCCACTGGGCCAAGCGCAATCCAGAGCG
CGTCAAAGGTATTGCATTTATGGAGTTCATCCGCCCTATCCCGACCTGGGACGAATGGCCAGAATTTGCC
CGCGAGACCTTCCAGGCCTTCCGCACCACCGACGTCGGCCGCAAGCTGATCATCGATCAGAACGTTTTTA
TCGAGGGTACGCTGCCGATGGGTGTCGTCCGCCCGCTGACTGAAGTCGAGATGGACCATTACCGCGAGCC
GTTCCTGAATCCTGTTGACCGCGAGCCACTGTGGCGCTTCCCAAACGAGCTGCCAATCGCCGGTGAGCCA
GCGAACATCGTCGCGCTGGTCGAAGAATACATGGACTGGCTGCACCAGTCCCCTGTCCCGAAGCTGCTGT
TCTGGGGCACCCCAGGCGTTCTGATCCCACCGGCCGAAGCCGCTCGCCTGGCCAAAAGCCTGCCTAACTG
CAAGGCTGTGGACATCGGCCCGGGTCTGAATCTGCTGCAAGAAGACAACCCGGACCTGATCGGCAGCGAG
ATCGCGCGCTGGCTGTCGACGCTCGAGATTTCCGGCATGTACAAGTCCGGACTCAGATCTGGCTCCAGCG
CAGGCAGCGCATCCGGCGGAAGCGGAAGC
[285 nt withheld, positions 2270-2554]
TAGGAATTCTGCAGTCGACGGTACCGCGGGCCCGGGATCCACCGGATCTAGATAACTGATCATAATCAGC
CATACCACATTTGTAGAGGTTTTACTTGCTTTAAAAAACCTCCCACACCTCCCCCTGAACCTGAAACATA
AAATGAATGCAATTGTTGTTGTTAACTTGTTTATTGCAGCTTATAATGGTTACAAATAAAGCAATAGCAT
CACAAATTTCACAAATAAAGCATTTTTTTCACTGCATTCTAGTTGTGGTTTGTCCAAACTCATCAATGTA
TCTTAACGCGTAAATTGTAAGCGTTAATATTTTGTTAAAATTCGCGTTAAATTTTTGTTAAATCAGCTCA
TTTTTTAACCAATAGGCCGAAATCGGCAAAATCCCTTATAAATCAAAAGAATAGACCGAGATAGGGT
[37 nt withheld, positions 2972-3008]
AAAGAACGTGGACTCCAACGTCAAAGG
[49 nt withheld, positions 3036-3084]
T
[91 nt withheld, positions 3086-3176]
G
[124 nt withheld, positions 3178-3301]
CAGGTGGCACTTTTCGGGGAAATGTGCGCGGAACCCCTATTTGTTTATTTTTCTAAATACATTCAAATAT
GTATCCGCTCATGAGACAATAACCCTGATAAATGCTTCAATAATATTGAAAAAGGAAGAGTCCTGAGGCG
GAAAGAACCAGCTGTGGAATGTGTGTCAGTTAGGGTGTGGAAAGTCCCCAGGCTCCCCAGCAGGCAGAAG
TATGCAAAGCATGCATCTCAATTAGTCAGCAACCAGGTGTGGAAAGTCCCCAGGCTCCCCAGCAGGCAGA
AGTATGCAAAGCATGCATCTCAATTAGTCAGCAACCATAGTCCCGCCCCTAACTCCGCCCATCCCGCCCC
TAACTCCGCCCAGTTCCGCCCATTCTCCGCCCCATGGCTGACTAATTTTTTTTATTTATGCAGAGGCCGA
GGCCGCCTCGGCCTCTGAGCTATTCCAGAAGTAGTGAGGAGGCTTTTTTGGAGGCCTAGGCTTTTGCAAA
GATCGATCAAGAGACAGGATGAGGATCGTTTCGCATGATTGAACAAGATGGATTGCACGCAGGTTCTCCG
GCCGCTTGGGTGGAGAGGCTATTCGGCTATGACTGGGCACAACAGACAATCGGCTGCTCTGATGCCGCCG
TGTTCCGGCTGTCAGCGCAGGGGCGCCCGGTTCTTTTTGTCAAGACCGACCTGTCCGGTGCCCTGAATGA
ACTGCAAGACGAGGCAGCGCGGCTATCGTGGCTGGCCACGACGGGCGTTCCTTGCGCAGCTGTGCTCGAC
GTTGTCACTGAAGCGGGAAGGGACTGGCTGCTATTGGGCGAAGTGCCGGGGCAGGATCTCCTGTCATCTC
ACCTTGCTCCTGCCGAGAAAGTATCCATCATGGCTGATGCAATGCGGCGGCTGCATACGCTTGATCCGGC
TACCTGCCCATTCGACCACCAAGCGAAACATCGCATCGAGCGAGCACGTACTCGGATGGAAGCCGGTCTT
GTCGATCAGGATGATCTGGACGAAGAGCATCAGGGGCTCGCGCCAGCCGAACTGTTCGCCAGGCTCAAGG
CGAGCATGCCCGACGGCGAGGATCTCGTCGTGACCCATGGCGATGCCTGCTTGCCGAATATCATGGTGGA
AAATGGCCGCTTTTCTGGATTCATCGACTGTGGCCGGCTGGGTGTGGCGGACCGCTATCAGGACATAGCG
TTGGCTACCCGTGATATTGCTGAAGAGCTTGGCGGCGAATGGGCTGACCGCTTCCTCGTGCTTTACGGTA
TCGCCGCTCCCGATTCGCAGCGCATCGCCTTCTATCGCCTTCTTGACGAGTTCTTCTGAGCGGGACTCTG
GGGTTCGAAATGACCGACCAAGCGACGCCCAACCTGCCATCACGAGATTTCGATTCCACCGCCGCCTTCT
ATGAAAGGTTGGGCTTCGGAATCGTTTTCCGGGACGCCGGCTGGATGATCCTCCAGCGCGGGGATCTCAT
GCTGGAGTTCTTCGCCCACCCTAGGGGGAGGCTAACTGAAACACGGAAGGAGACAATACCGGAAGGAACC
CGCGCTATGACGGCAATAAAAAGACAGAATAAAACGCACGGTGTTGGGTCGTTTGTTCATAAACGCGGGG
TTCGGTCCCAGGGCTGGCACTCTGTCGATACCCCACCGAGACCCCATTGGGGCCAATACGCCCGCGTTTC
TTCCTTTTCCCCACCCCACCCCCCAAGTTCGGGTGAAGGCCCAGGGCTCGCAGCCAACGTCGGGGCGGCA
GGCCCTGCCATAGCCTCAGGTTACTCATATATACTTTAGATTGATTTAAAACTTCATTTTTAATTTAAAA
GGATCTAGGTGAAGATCCTTTTTGATAATCTCATGACCAAAATCCCTTAACGTGAGTTTTCGTTCCACTG
AGCGTCAGACCCCGTAGAAAAGATCAAAGGATCTTC
Features (pLannotate 1.2.2; 15 found; start..end, strand, type, name):
      1..589     +  rep_origin     ori: high-copy-number ColE1/pMB1/pBR322/pUC origin of replication
    764..1067    +  enhancer       CMV enhancer: human cytomegalovirus immediate early enhancer
   1068..1271    +  promoter       CMV promoter: human cytomegalovirus (CMV) immediate early promoter
   1316..2206    +  CDS            HaloTag®: modified bacterial dehalogenase that forms covalent bonds with chloroalkane derivatives
   2270..2557    +  CDS            Sec61β (sequence partly withheld): human Sec61β subunit of the translocon in the endoplasmic reticulum; SEC61B
   2558..2594    +  misc_feature   MCS (fragment): multiple cloning site
   2611..2695    +  CDS            large T antigen (fragment): large T antigen from SV40 (simian virus 40)
   2718..2839    +  polyA_signal   SV40 poly(A) signal: SV40 polyadenylation signal
   2873..3301    -  rep_origin     f1 ori (sequence partly withheld): f1 bacteriophage origin of replication; arrow indicates direction of (+) strand synthesis
   3328..3432    +  promoter       AmpR promoter: bla
   3434..3791    +  promoter       SV40 promoter: SV40 enhancer and early promoter
   3826..4620    +  CDS            NeoR/KanR: aminoglycoside phosphotransferase from Tn5; aph(3')-II (or nptII); confers resistance to neomycin, kanamycin, and G418 (Geneticin®)
   4641..4793    +  CDS            ble (fragment): BLE_KLEPN - Experimental evidence at protein level: Swiss-Prot protein existence level 1. Binding protein with a strong affinity to the bleomycin family of antibiotics. Binds to CL990; an antimitotic-antibiotic compound. From Klebsiella pneumoniae.
   4852..4899    +  polyA_signal   HSV TK poly(A) signal: herpes simplex virus thymidine kinase polyadenylation signal (Cole and Stacy, 1985)
   4990..5006    -  polyA_signal   bGH poly(A) signal (fragment): bovine growth hormone polyadenylation signal
