[The description below was written by a language model from this plasmid's Addgene catalogue record and pLannotate feature annotations shown in this document.]
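Description:
Halo-Sec61-C-18 is a mammalian expression plasmid that produces human Sec61β (SEC61B), a subunit of the endoplasmic reticulum translocon, fused at its N terminus to HaloTag7. It is built on a C1-style backbone (Halo-C1) and, according to the depositor, was derived from an mEmerald-Sec61 construct in a fluorescent protein collection by replacing the mEmerald coding sequence with the complete HaloTag7 sequence. The full sequenced record is about 5.2 kb. In it, the CMV immediate-early enhancer and promoter drive the HaloTag open reading frame. This is followed after a short linker gap by the roughly 290 bp Sec61β coding sequence, a remnant of the multiple cloning site and an SV40 polyadenylation signal.

Propagation in bacteria relies on a high-copy pUC-type origin and kanamycin selection. An f1 origin is also present. A single NeoR/KanR gene (Tn5 aminoglycoside phosphotransferase) sits downstream of tandem bacterial (bla) and SV40 early promoters and ends with the HSV TK polyadenylation signal. This arrangement gives kanamycin resistance in E. coli and G418 resistance in transfected mammalian cells. The short large T antigen, ble and bGH poly(A) fragments called by the annotation are small partial matches and are probably backbone remnants, not functional elements.

The stated purpose is endoplasmic reticulum localization. Because HaloTag is a modified bacterial dehalogenase that bonds covalently to chloroalkane ligands, anchoring it to the ER through Sec61β lets users label the organelle with a chloroalkane-conjugated dye of their choice. This makes the construct suitable as an ER marker for fluorescence imaging of cells.
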