Addgene plasmid #123285: Halo-Sec61-C-18
Purpose: Localization: Endoplasmic Reticulum
Depositing lab: Kevin McGowan. Depositing organization: HHMI, Janelia Research Campus.
Backbone
  Vector backbone: Halo-C1
  Backbone size w/o insert (bp): 4927
  Vector type: Mammalian Expression
  Selectable markers: Neomycin (select with G418)
Growth in bacteria
  Bacterial resistance: Kanamycin, 50 μg/mL
  Growth temperature: 37°C
  Growth strain: DH5alpha
  Copy number: High Copy
Gene/Insert
  Gene/Insert name: Sec61
  Species: H. sapiens (human)
  Insert size (bp): 285
  GenBank ID: NM_006808.2
  Entrez Gene: SEC61B
  Promoter: CMV
  Tag / fusion protein: HaloTag7 (N terminal on backbone)
  Cloning method: Unknown
  Sequencing primers: 5′ CMV-F; 3′ SV40pA-R
Terms and licenses: Academic/Nonprofit Terms; Industry Terms: Not Available to Industry
Depositor comments: The backbone for this construct is Addgene Plasmid #54249; mEmerald-Sec61-C-18 from the Michael Davidson Fluorescent Protein Collection. The mEmerald sequence was replaced with HaloTag7 complete sequence.
How to cite: Halo-Sec61-C-18 was a gift from Kevin McGowan (Addgene plasmid # 123285 ; http://n2t.net/addgene:123285 ; RRID:Addgene_123285)
