>Addgene plasmid #123285 | Halo-Sec61-C-18 | depositor partial sequence | sequence record 235341 | Halo-Sec61-C-18 sequence 1357 bps
GTGAACCGTCAGATCCGCTAGCGCTACCGGTCGCCACCATGGCAGAAATCGGTACTGGCTTTCCATTCGA
CCCCCATTATGTGGAAGTCCTGGGCGAGCGCATGCACTACGTCGATGTTGGTCCGCGCGATGGCACCCCT
GTGCTGTTCCTGCACGGTAACCCGACCTCCTCCTACGTGTGGCGCAACATCATCCCGCATGTTGCACCGA
CCCATCGCTGCATTGCTCCAGACCTGATCGGTATGGGCAAATCCGACAAACCAGACCTGGGTTATTTCTT
CGACGACCACGTCCGCTTCATGGATGCCTTCATCGAAGCCCTGGGTCTGGAAGAGGTCGTCCTGGTCATT
CACGACTGGGGCTCCGCTCTGGGTTTCCACTGGGCCAAGCGCAATCCAGAGCGCGTCAAAGGTATTGCAT
TTATGGAGTTCATCCGCCCTATCCCGACCTGGGACGAATGGCCAGAATTTGCCCGCGAGACCTTCCAGGC
CTTCCGCACCACCGACGTCGGCCGCAAGCTGATCATCGATCAGAACGTTTTTATCGAGGGTACGCTGCCG
ATGGGTGTCGTCCGCCCGCTGACTGAAGTCGAGATGGACCATTACCGCGAGCCGTTCCTGAATCCTGTTG
ACCGCGAGCCACTGTGGCGCTTCCCAAACGAGCTGCCAATCGCCGGTGAGCCAGCGAACATCGTCGCGCT
GGTCGAAGAATACATGGACTGGCTGCACCAGTCCCCTGTCCCGAAGCTGCTGTTCTGGGGCACCCCAGGC
GTTCTGATCCCACCGGCCGAAGCCGCTCGCCTGGCCAAAAGCCTGCCTAACTGCAAGGCTGTGGACATCG
GCCCGGGTCTGAATCTGCTGCAAGAAGACAACCCGGACCTGATCGGCAGCGAGATCGCGCGCTGGCTGTC
GACGCTCGAGATTTCCGGCATGTACAAGTCCGGACTCAGATCTGGCTCCAGCGCAGGCAGCGCATCCGGC
GGAAGCGGAAGC
[285 nt withheld, positions 993-1277]
TAGGAATTCTGCAGTCGACGGTACCGCGGGCCCGGGATCCACCGGATCTAGATAACTGATCATAATCAGC
CATACCACAT
